Addgene plasmid #41582: FLM-Q4225P
Depositing lab: Thomas Weimbs. Depositing organization: University of California, Santa Barbara. Publication: Polycystin-1 regulates STAT activity by a dual mechanism. Talbot JJ, Shillingford JM, Vasanth S, Doerr N, Mukherjee S, Kinter MT, Watnick T, Weimbs T. Proc Natl Acad Sci U S A. 2011 May 10;108(19):7985-90. Epub 2011 Apr 25. 10.1073/pnas.1103816108 PubMed 21518865.
Backbone
  Vector backbone: pcDNA4/TO
  Backbone manufacturer: Invitrogen
  Backbone size w/o insert (bp): 5100
  Vector type: Mammalian Expression
  Selectable markers: Zeocin
Growth in bacteria
  Bacterial resistance: Ampicillin, 100 μg/mL
  Growth temperature: 37°C
  Growth strain: DH5alpha
  Copy number: Unknown
Gene/Insert
  Gene/Insert name: PKD1 (alt name: Polycystin-1)
  Species: H. sapiens (human)
  Mutation: FLM Q4225P
  Entrez Gene: PKD1 (a.k.a. PBP, PC1, Pc-1, TRPP1)
  Tag / fusion protein: CD16.7 (N terminal on insert)
Terms and licenses: Academic/Nonprofit Terms; Industry Terms: Not Available to Industry
How to cite: FLM-Q4225P was a gift from Thomas Weimbs (Addgene plasmid # 41582 ; http://n2t.net/addgene:41582 ; RRID:Addgene_41582)
