[The description below was written by a language model from this plasmid's Addgene catalogue record and pLannotate feature annotations shown in this document.]
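Description:
FLM-Q4225P is a mammalian expression plasmid built on the Invitrogen pcDNA4/TO backbone. It encodes a membrane-anchored chimera carrying part of human polycystin-1 (PKD1) with the Q4225P substitution. The annotated sequence is 6,670 nt. In it, a CMV enhancer and promoter span the plasmid origin and are followed by short matches to tet operator–containing promoters. These matches correspond to the tandem tetracycline operator sites that define the TO backbone. Expression is therefore constitutive in ordinary cells, and it can be repressed and then induced with tetracycline in cells that supply the Tet repressor.

Downstream, the open reading frame begins with a fragment matching the human Fc gamma receptor III (CD16) extracellular region. This is consistent with the catalogued N-terminal CD16.7 tag. A roughly 720 bp PKD1 fragment follows, so the insert is only a small portion of the very large PKD1 coding sequence rather than the full-length gene. The record does not define the "FLM" designation or the exact boundaries of the fragment. A bGH polyadenylation signal terminates the transcript.

For selection in mammalian cells, an SV40 promoter drives the Sh ble gene with an SV40 poly(A) signal, giving Zeocin resistance. An EM7 promoter upstream of Sh ble also allows that marker to be expressed in bacteria. Propagation in E. coli relies on a high-copy ColE1/pUC-type origin and ampicillin resistance, and an f1 origin is also present. The associated publication concerns regulation of STAT activity by polycystin-1, which suggests the construct serves as a point-mutant variant for testing how this PKD1 region contributes to signalling in transfected cells.
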