Features (pLannotate 1.2.2; 24 found; start..end, strand, type, name):
     41..60      +  promoter       PLtetO-1 promoter (fragment): modified phage lambda PL promoter with tet operator sites (Lutz and Bujard, 1997)
     62..81      +  promoter       PLtetO-1 promoter (fragment): modified phage lambda PL promoter with tet operator sites (Lutz and Bujard, 1997)
     89..122     +  promoter       TRE3GV promoter (fragment): 3rd-generation Tet-responsive promoter that can be activated by binding of Tet-On® 3G, optimized for retroviral and lentiviral vectors
    279..896     +  CDS            FCGR3B (fragment): FCG3B_HUMAN - Also known as CD16B, FCG3, FCGR3, IGFR3. Experimental evidence at protein level: Swiss-Prot protein existence level 1. Receptor for the Fc region of immunoglobulins gamma. Low affinity receptor. Binds complexed or aggregated IgG and also monomeric IgG. Contrary to III-A, is not capable to mediate antibody-dependent cytotoxicity and phagocytosis. May serve as a trap for immune complexes in the peripheral circulation which does not activate neutrophils. From Homo sapiens (Human).
   1038..1757    +  CDS            PKD1 (fragment): PKD1_HUMAN - Experimental evidence at protein level: Swiss-Prot protein existence level 1. Component of a heteromeric calcium-permeable ion channel formed by PKD1 and PKD2 that is activated by interaction between PKD1 and a Wnt family member, such as WNT3A and WNT9B (PubMed:27214281). Both PKD1 and PKD2 are required for channel activity (PubMed:27214281). Involved in renal tubulogenesis (PubMed:12482949). Involved in fluid- flow mechanosensation by the primary cilium in renal epithelium (By similarity). Acts as a regulator of cilium length, together with PKD2 (By similarity). The dynamic contr
   1904..2128    +  polyA_signal   bGH poly(A) signal: bovine growth hormone polyadenylation signal
   2132..2153    +  promoter       SV40 promoter (fragment): SV40 enhancer and early promoter
   2174..2602    +  rep_origin     f1 ori (sequence partly withheld): f1 bacteriophage origin of replication; arrow indicates direction of (+) strand synthesis
   2616..2946    +  promoter       SV40 promoter: SV40 enhancer and early promoter
   2994..3041    +  promoter       EM7 promoter: synthetic bacterial promoter&nbsp
   3060..3434    +  CDS            BleoR: antibiotic-binding protein; Sh ble from Streptoalloteichus hindustanus; confers resistance to bleomycin, phleomycin, and Zeocin™
   3444..3569    +  CDS            ble (fragment): BLE_KLEPN - Experimental evidence at protein level: Swiss-Prot protein existence level 1. Binding protein with a strong affinity to the bleomycin family of antibiotics. Binds to CL990; an antimitotic-antibiotic compound. From Klebsiella pneumoniae.
   3564..3685    +  polyA_signal   SV40 poly(A) signal: SV40 polyadenylation signal
   3758..3774    -  protein_bind   lac operator: The lac repressor binds to the lac operator to inhibit transcription in E. coli. This inhibition can be relieved by adding lactose or isopropyl-β-D-thiogalactopyranoside (IPTG). lac repressor encoded by lacI
   3782..3812    -  promoter       lac promoter: promoter for the E. coli lac operon
   3827..3848    -  protein_bind   CAP binding site: CAP binding activates transcription in the presence of cAMP. E. coli catabolite activator protein
   3861..3953    -  CDS            lacI (fragment): lac repressor; lacI; The lac repressor binds to the lac operator to inhibit transcription in E. coli. This inhibition can be relieved by adding lactose or isopropyl-β-D-thiogalactopyranoside (IPTG).
   4136..4724    -  rep_origin     ori: high-copy-number ColE1/pMB1/pBR322/pUC origin of replication
   4895..5755    -  CDS            AmpR: β-lactamase; bla; confers resistance to ampicillin, carbenicillin, and related antibiotics
   5756..5860    -  promoter       AmpR promoter: bla
   5927..5971    -  misc_feature   bom (fragment): basis of mobility region from pBR322
   6126..6505    +  enhancer       CMV enhancer: human cytomegalovirus immediate early enhancer
   6506..6670    +  promoter       CMV promoter (fragment): human cytomegalovirus (CMV) immediate early promoter
   6658..39      +  promoter       CMVd2 promoter (across the origin): truncated human cytomegalovirus (CMV) immediate early promoter that yields moderately reduced expression relative to the full-length promoter
>Addgene plasmid #41582 | FLM-Q4225P | depositor full sequence | sequence record 62486 | FLM-Q422P
GGTAGGCGTGTACGGTGGGAGGTCTATATAAGCAGAGCTCTCCCTATCAGTGATAGAGATCTCCCTATCA
GTGATAGAGATCGTCGACGAGCTCGTTTAGTGAACCGTCAGATCGCCTGGAGACGCCATCCACGCTGTTT
TGACCTCCATAGAAGACACCGGGACCGATCCAGCCTCCGGACTCTAGCGTTTAAACTTAAGCTTCTAGAG
ATCCCTCGACCTCGAGATCCATTGTGCTCTAAAGATCTTTGGTGACTTGTCCACTCCAGTGTGGCATCAT
GTGGCAGCTGCTCCTCCCAACTGCTCTGCTACTTCTAGTTTCAGCTGGCATGCGGACTGAAGATCTCCCA
AAGGCTGTGGTGTTCCTGGAGCCTCAATGGTACAGCGTGCTTGAGAAGGACAGTGTGACTCTGAAGTGCC
AGGGAGCCTACTCCCCTGAGGACAATTCCACACAGTGGTTTCACAATGAGAGCCTCATCTCAAGCCAGGC
CTCGAGCTACTTCATTGACGCTGCCACAGTCAACGACAGTGGAGAGTACAGGTGCCAGACAAACCTCTCC
ACCCTCAGTGACCCGGTGCAGCTAGAAGTCCATATCGGCTGGCTGTTGCTCCAGGCCCCTCGGTGGGTGT
TCAAGGAGGAAGACCCTATTCACCTGAGGTGTCACAGCTGGAAGAACACTGCTCTGCATAAGGTCACATA
TTTACAGAATGGCAAAGACAGGAAGTATTTTCATCATAATTCTGACTTCCACATTCCAAAAGCCACACTC
AAAGATAGCGGCTCCTACTTCTGCAGGGGGCTTGTTGGGAGTAAAAATGTGTCTTCAGAGACTGTGAACA
TCACCATCACTCAAGGTTTGGCAGTGTCAACCATCTCATCATTCTCTCCACCTGGCGCGGATCCACCAAG
GGCCTCTGCCCTCCCTGCCCCACCGACAGGCTCCGCCCTCCCTGACCCGCAGACAGCCTCTGCCCTCCCT
GACCCGCCAGCAGCCTCTGCCCTCCCTGCGGCCCTGGCGGTGATCTCCTTCCTCCTCGGGCTGGGCCTGG
GGGTGGCGTGTGTGCTGGCGAGGACGCGTGAGTCCTGGCACTTGTCACCCCTGCTGTGTGTGGGGCTCTG
GGCACTGCGGCTGTGGGGCGCCCTACGGCTGGGGGCTGTTATTCTCCGCTGGCGCTACCACGCCTTGCGT
GGAGAGCTGTACCGGCCGGCCTGGGAGCCCCAGGACTACGAGATGGTGGAGTTGTTCCTGCGCAGGCTGC
GCCTCTGGATGGGCCTCAGCAAGGTCAAGGAGTTCCGCCACAAAGTCCGCTTTGAAGGGATGGAGCCGCT
GCCCTCTCGCTCCTCCAGGGGCTCCAAGGTATCCCCGGATGTGCCCCCACCCAGCGCTGGCTCCGATGCC
TCGCACCCCTCCACCTCCTCCAGCCAGCTGGATGGGCTGAGCGTGAGCCTGGGCCGGCTGGGGACAAGGT
GTGAGCCTGAGCCCTCCCGCCTCCAAGCCGTGTTCGAGGCCCTGCTCACCCCGTTTGACCGACTCAACCA
GGCCACAGAGGACGTCTACCAGCTGGAGCAGCAGCTGCACAGCCTGCAAGGCCGCAGGAGCAGCCGGGCG
CCCGCCGGATCTTCCCGTGGCCCATCCCCGGGCCTGCGGCCAGCACTGCCCAGCCGCCTTGCCCGGGCCA
GTCGGGGTGTGGACCTGGCCACTGGCCCCAGCAGGACACCCCTTCGGGCCAAGAACAAGGTCCACCCCAG
CAGCACTTAGGGCGGCCGCTCGAGAACAAAAACTCATCTCAGAAGAGGATCTGGGGCCCTTCGAACAAAA
ACTCATCTCAGAAGAGGATCTGAATATGCATACCGGTCATCATCACCATCACCATTGAGTTTAAACCCGC
TGATCAGCCTCGACTGTGCCTTCTAGTTGCCAGCCATCTGTTGTTTGCCCCTCCCCCGTGCCTTCCTTGA
CCCTGGAAGGTGCCACTCCCACTGTCCTTTCCTAATAAAATGAGGAAATTGCATCGCATTGTCTGAGTAG
GTGTCATTCTATTCTGGGGGGTGGGGTGGGGCAGGACAGCAAGGGGGAGGATTGGGAAGACAATAGCAGG
CATGCTGGGGATGCGGTGGGCTCTATGGCTTCTGAGGCGGAAAGAACCAGCTGGGGCTCTAGGGGGTATC
CCC
[124 nt withheld, positions 2174-2297]
C
[32 nt withheld, positions 2299-2330]
CA
[57 nt withheld, positions 2333-2389]
A
[49 nt withheld, positions 2391-2439]
CCTTTGACGTTGGAGTCCACGTTCTTT
[37 nt withheld, positions 2467-2503]
ACCCTATCTCGGTCTATTCTTTTGATTTATAAGGGATTTTGGGGATTTCGGCCTATTGGTTAAAAAATGA
GCTGATTTAACAAAAATTTAACGCGAATTAATTCTGTGGAATGTGTGTCAGTTAGGGTGTGGAAAGTCCC
CAGGCTCCCCAGGCAGGCAGAAGTATGCAAAGCATGCATCTCAATTAGTCAGCAACCAGGTGTGGAAAGT
CCCCAGGCTCCCCAGCAGGCAGAAGTATGCAAAGCATGCATCTCAATTAGTCAGCAACCATAGTCCCGCC
CCTAACTCCGCCCATCCCGCCCCTAACTCCGCCCAGTTCCGCCCATTCTCCGCCCCATGGCTGACTAATT
TTTTTTATTTATGCAGAGGCCGAGGCCGCCTCTGCCTCTGAGCTATTCCAGAAGTAGTGAGGAGGCTTTT
TTGGAGGCCTAGGCTTTTGCAAAAAGCTCCCGGGAGCTTGTATATCCATTTTCGGATCTGATCAGCACGT
GTTGACAATTAATCATCGGCATAGTATATCGGCATAGTATAATACGACAAGGTGAGGAACTAAACCATGG
CCAAGTTGACCAGTGCCGTTCCGGTGCTCACCGCGCGCGACGTCGCCGGAGCGGTCGAGTTCTGGACCGA
CCGGCTCGGGTTCTCCCGGGACTTCGTGGAGGACGACTTCGCCGGTGTGGTCCGGGACGACGTGACCCTG
TTCATCAGCGCGGTCCAGGACCAGGTGGTGCCGGACAACACCCTGGCCTGGGTGTGGGTGCGCGGCCTGG
ACGAGCTGTACGCCGAGTGGTCGGAGGTCGTGTCCACGAACTTCCGGGACGCCTCCGGGCCGGCCATGAC
CGAGATCGGCGAGCAGCCGTGGGGGCGGGAGTTCGCCCTGCGCGACCCGGCCGGCAACTGCGTGCACTTC
GTGGCCGAGGAGCAGGACTGACACGTGCTACGAGATTTCGATTCCACCGCCGCCTTCTATGAAAGGTTGG
GCTTCGGAATCGTTTTCCGGGACGCCGGCTGGATGATCCTCCAGCGCGGGGATCTCATGCTGGAGTTCTT
CGCCCACCCCAACTTGTTTATTGCAGCTTATAATGGTTACAAATAAAGCAATAGCATCACAAATTTCACA
AATAAAGCATTTTTTTCACTGCATTCTAGTTGTGGTTTGTCCAAACTCATCAATGTATCTTATCATGTCT
GTATACCGTCGACCTCTAGCTAGAGCTTGGCGTAATCATGGTCATAGCTGTTTCCTGTGTGAAATTGTTA
TCCGCTCACAATTCCACACAACATACGAGCCGGAAGCATAAAGTGTAAAGCCTGGGGTGCCTAATGAGTG
AGCTAACTCACATTAATTGCGTTGCGCTCACTGCCCGCTTTCCAGTCGGGAAACCTGTCGTGCCAGCTGC
ATTAATGAATCGGCCAACGCGCGGGGAGAGGCGGTTTGCGTATTGGGCGCTCTTCCGCTTCCTCGCTCAC
TGACTCGCTGCGCTCGGTCGTTCGGCTGCGGCGAGCGGTATCAGCTCACTCAAAGGCGGTAATACGGTTA
TCCACAGAATCAGGGGATAACGCAGGAAAGAACATGTGAGCAAAAGGCCAGCAAAAGGCCAGGAACCGTA
AAAAGGCCGCGTTGCTGGCGTTTTTCCATAGGCTCCGCCCCCCTGACGAGCATCACAAAAATCGACGCTC
AAGTCAGAGGTGGCGAAACCCGACAGGACTATAAAGATACCAGGCGTTTCCCCCTGGAAGCTCCCTCGTG
CGCTCTCCTGTTCCGACCCTGCCGCTTACCGGATACCTGTCCGCCTTTCTCCCTTCGGGAAGCGTGGCGC
TTTCTCAATGCTCACGCTGTAGGTATCTCAGTTCGGTGTAGGTCGTTCGCTCCAAGCTGGGCTGTGTGCA
CGAACCCCCCGTTCAGCCCGACCGCTGCGCCTTATCCGGTAACTATCGTCTTGAGTCCAACCCGGTAAGA
CACGACTTATCGCCACTGGCAGCAGCCACTGGTAACAGGATTAGCAGAGCGAGGTATGTAGGCGGTGCTA
CAGAGTTCTTGAAGTGGTGGCCTAACTACGGCTACACTAGAAGGACAGTATTTGGTATCTGCGCTCTGCT
GAAGCCAGTTACCTTCGGAAAAAGAGTTGGTAGCTCTTGATCCGGCAAACAAACCACCGCTGGTAGCGGT
GGTTTTTTTGTTTGCAAGCAGCAGATTACGCGCAGAAAAAAAGGATCTCAAGAAGATCCTTTGATCTTTT
CTACGGGGTCTGACGCTCAGTGGAACGAAAACTCACGTTAAGGGATTTTGGTCATGAGATTATCAAAAAG
GATCTTCACCTAGATCCTTTTAAATTAAAAATGAAGTTTTAAATCAATCTAAAGTATATATGAGTAAACT
TGGTCTGACAGTTACCAATGCTTAATCAGTGAGGCACCTATCTCAGCGATCTGTCTATTTCGTTCATCCA
TAGTTGCCTGACTCCCCGTCGTGTAGATAACTACGATACGGGAGGGCTTACCATCTGGCCCCAGTGCTGC
AATGATACCGCGAGACCCACGCTCACCGGCTCCAGATTTATCAGCAATAAACCAGCCAGCCGGAAGGGCC
GAGCGCAGAAGTGGTCCTGCAACTTTATCCGCCTCCATCCAGTCTATTAATTGTTGCCGGGAAGCTAGAG
TAAGTAGTTCGCCAGTTAATAGTTTGCGCAACGTTGTTGCCATTGCTACAGGCATCGTGGTGTCACGCTC
GTCGTTTGGTATGGCTTCATTCAGCTCCGGTTCCCAACGATCAAGGCGAGTTACATGATCCCCCATGTTG
TGCAAAAAAGCGGTTAGCTCCTTCGGTCCTCCGATCGTTGTCAGAAGTAAGTTGGCCGCAGTGTTATCAC
TCATGGTTATGGCAGCACTGCATAATTCTCTTACTGTCATGCCATCCGTAAGATGCTTTTCTGTGACTGG
TGAGTACTCAACCAAGTCATTCTGAGAATAGTGTATGCGGCGACCGAGTTGCTCTTGCCCGGCGTCAATA
CGGGATAATACCGCGCCACATAGCAGAACTTTAAAAGTGCTCATCATTGGAAAACGTTCTTCGGGGCGAA
AACTCTCAAGGATCTTACCGCTGTTGAGATCCAGTTCGATGTAACCCACTCGTGCACCCAACTGATCTTC
AGCATCTTTTACTTTCACCAGCGTTTCTGGGTGAGCAAAAACAGGAAGGCAAAATGCCGCAAAAAAGGGA
ATAAGGGCGACACGGAAATGTTGAATACTCATACTCTTCCTTTTTCAATATTATTGAAGCATTTATCAGG
GTTATTGTCTCATGAGCGGATACATATTTGAATGTATTTAGAAAAATAAACAAATAGGGGTTCCGCGCAC
ATTTCCCCGAAAAGTGCCACCTGACGTCGACGGATCGGGAGATCTCCCGATCCCCTATGGTCGACTCTCA
GTACAATCTGCTCTGATGCCGCATAGTTAAGCCAGTATCTGCTCCCTGCTTGTGTGTTGGAGGTCGCTGA
GTAGTGCGCGAGCAAAATTTAAGCTACAACAAGGCAAGGCTTGACCGACAATTGCATGAAGAATCTGCTT
AGGGTTAGGCGTTTTGCGCTGCTTCGCGATGTACGGGCCAGATATACGCGTTGACATTGATTATTGACTA
GTTATTAATAGTAATCAATTACGGGGTCATTAGTTCATAGCCCATATATGGAGTTCCGCGTTACATAACT
TACGGTAAATGGCCCGCCTGGCTGACCGCCCAACGACCCCCGCCCATTGACGTCAATAATGACGTATGTT
CCCATAGTAACGCCAATAGGGACTTTCCATTGACGTCAATGGGTGGAGTATTTACGGTAAACTGCCCACT
TGGCAGTACATCAAGTGTATCATATGCCAAGTACGCCCCCTATTGACGTCAATGACGGTAAATGGCCCGC
CTGGCATTATGCCCAGTACATGACCTTATGGGACTTTCCTACTTGGCAGTACATCTACGTATTAGTCATC
GCTATTACCATGGTGATGCGGTTTTGGCAGTACATCAATGGGCGTGGATAGCGGTTTGACTCACGGGGAT
TTCCAAGTCTCCACCCCATTGACGTCAATGGGAGTTTGTTTTGGAACCAAAATCAACGGGACTTTCCAAA
ATGTCGTAACAACTCCGCCCCATTGACGCAAATGGGC
