>Addgene plasmid #41582 | FLM-Q4225P | addgene partial sequence | sequence record 61329 | BGH-rev
AATGGTGATGGTGATGATGACCGGTATGCATATTCAGATCCTCTTCTGAGATGAGTTTTTGTTCGAAGGG
CCCCAGATCCTCTTCTGAGATGAGTTTTTGTTCTCGAGCGGCCGCCCTAAGTGCTGCTGGGGTGGACCTT
GTTCTTGGCCCGAAGGGGTGTCCTGCTGGGGCCAGTGGCCAGGTCCACACCCCGACTGGCCCGGGCAAGG
CGGCTGGGCAGTGCTGGCCGCAGGCCCGGGGATGGGCCACGGGAAGATCCGGCGGGCGCCCGGCTGCTCC
TGCGGCCTTGCAGGCTGTGCAGCTGCTGCTCCAGCTGGTAGACGTCCTCTGTGGCCTGGTTGAGTCGGTC
AAACGGGGTGAGCAGGGCCTCGAACACGGCTTGGAGGCGGGAGGGCTCAGGCTCACACCTTGTCCCCAGC
CGGCCCAGGCTCACGCTCAGCCCATCCAGCTGGCTGGAGGAGGTGGAGGGGTGCGAGGCATCGGAGCCAG
CGCTGGGTGGGGGCACATCCGGGGATACCTTGGAGCCCCTGGAGGAGCGAGAGGGCAGCGGCTCCATCCC
TTCAAAGCGGACTTTGTGGCGGAACTCCTTGACCTTGCTGAGGCCCATCCAGAGGCGCAGCCTGCGCAGG
AACAACTCCACCATCTCGTAGTCCTGGGGCTCCCAGGCCGGCCGGTACAGCTCTCCACGCAAGGCGTGGT
AGCGCCAGCGGAGAATAACAGCCCCCAGCCGTAGGGCGCCCCACAGCCGCAGTGCCCAGAGCCCCACACA
CAGCAGGGGTGACAAGTGCCAGGACTCACGCGTCCTCGCCAGCACACACGCCACCCCCAGGCCCAGCCCG
AGGAGGAAGGAGATCACCGCCAGGGCCGCAGGGAGG
